>Addgene plasmid #170514 | pAC-U63-QtgRNA2.1-8R | addgene full sequence | sequence record 334651 | Addgene NGS Result
CATGATGAAATAACATAAGGTGGTCCCGTCGGCAAGAGACATCCACTTAACGTATGCTTGCAATAAGTGC
GAGTGAAAGGAATAGTATTCTGAGTGTCGTATTGAGTCTGAGTGAGACAGCGATATGATTGTTGATTAAC
CCTTAGCATGTCCGTGGGGTTTGAATTAACTCATAATATTAATTAGACGAAATTATTTTTAAAGTTTTAT
TTTTAATAATTTGCGAGTACGCAAAGCTTGGCTGCAGTCGACGCTAGCATATGTTTGCTCACCTGTGATT
GCTCCTACTCAAATACAAAAACATCAAATTTTCTGTCAATAAAGCATATTTATTTATATTTATTTTACAG
GAAAGAATTCCTTTTAAAGTGTATTTTAACCTATAATGAAAAACGATTAAAAAAAATACATAAAATAATT
CGAAAATTTTTGAATAGCCCAGGTTGATAAAAATTCATTTCATACGTTTTATAACTTATGCCCCTAAGTA
TTTTTTGACCATAGTGTTTCAATTCTACATTAATTTTACAGAGTAGAATGAAACGCCACCTACTCAGCCA
AGAGGCGAAAAGGTTAGCTCGCCAAGCAGAGAGGGCGCCAGTGCTCACTACTTTTTATAATTCTCAACTT
CTTTTTCCAGACTCAGTTCGTATATATAGACCTATTTTCAATTTAACGTCGCAAGGAAGAGCGAGGCTCT
TCTTGTGTTTAAGAGCTATGCTGGAAACAGCATAGCAAGTTTAAATAAGGCTAGTCCGTTATCAACTTTG
CTGGAAACAGCAAAGTGGCACCGAGTCGGTGCCAGCGCGGTTCCATGGTGTAATGGTTAGCACTCAGGAC
TCTGAATCCTGCGATCCGAGTTCAAATCTCGGTGGAACCTGAGGTTGGTACGGTTACGAGGTTTAAGAGC
TATGCTGGAAACAGCATAGCAAGTTTAAATAAGGCTAGTCCGTTATCAACTTTGCTGGAAACAGCAAAGT
GGCACCGAGTCGGTGCTTTTTTTGCCTACCTGGAGCCTGAGAGTTGTTCAATAAAATAAAAATGTTTCGT
TTTTTTGCTTTCGCCAGTATTTATTATTTTTCATCAATATGTATTCAATTTGGTATGTATTTACGCGTGG
CTTGCTGTTCTTCGCGTTCAAAATCTCCAGCTCCATTTTGCTTTCGGTGCGCTTGCAATCAGTACTGTCC
AAAATCGAAAATCGCCGAACCGTAGTGTGACCGTGCGGGGCTCTGCGAAAATAAACTTTTTTAGGTATAT
GGCCACACACGGGGAAAGCACAGTGGATTATATGTATTAATATATTATGCAGGTTTTCATTACTTATCCA
GATGTAAGCCCACTTAAAGCGATTTAACAATTATTTGCCGAAAGAGTATAAACAAATTTCACATAAAAAT
GGATTAAGAAAAGCTTGTGTAAGATTATGCGCAGCGTTGCCAGATAGCTCCATTTAAAACACTTCAAAAA
CAATAAGTTTAGAAAATATATACATAAATAGCAGTCGTTGCCGCAACGCTCAACACATCACACTTTTAAA
ACACCCTTTACCTACACAGAATTACTTTTTAAATTTCCAGTCAAGCTGCGAGTTTCAAAATTATAGCCGG
TAGAGAAGACAGTGCTATTTCAAAAGCAAACTAACAAGGGTCTTAAATTTCAAAACACCAATCCTAACAA
GCCTTGGACTTTTGTAAGTTTAGATCAAAGGTGGCATTGCATTCAATGTCATGGTAAGAAGTAGGTCGTC
TAGGTAGAAATCCTCATTCAGCCGGTCAAGTCAGTACGAGAAAGGTCTCAATTTGAAATTGTCTTAAAAA
TATTTTATTGTTTTGTACTGTGGTGAGTTTAAACGAAAAACACAAAAAAAAAGTGATACACAGAAATCAT
AAAAAATTTTAATACAAGGTATTCGTACGTATCAAAAACATTTCGGCACAATTTTTTTTCTCTGTACTAA
AGTGTTACGAACACTACGGTATTTTTTAGTGATTTTCAACGGACACCGAAGGTATATAAACAGCGTTCGC
GAACGGTCGCCTTCAAAACCAATTGACATTTGCAGCAGCAAGTACAAGTAGAAAGTAAAGCGCAATCAGC
GAAAAATTTATACTTAATTGTTGGTGATTAAAGTACAATTAAAAGAACATTCTCGAAAGTCACAAGAAAC
GTAAGTTTTTAACTCGCTGTTACCAATTAGTAATAAGAGCAACAAGACGTTGAGTAATTTCAAGAAAAAC
TGCATTTCAAGGTCTTTGTTCGGCCATTTTTTTTTTATTCAACGCTCTACGTAATTACAAAATAAGAAAT
TGGCAGCCACGCATCTTGTTTTCCCAATGAATTGGCATCAAAACGCAAACAAATCTATAAATAAAACTTG
CGTGTTGATTTTCGCCAAGATTTATTGGCAAATTGTGAAATTCGCAGTGACGCATTTGAAAATTCGAGAA
ATCACGAACGCACTCGAGCATTTGTGTGCATGTTATTAGTTAGTTGTTTAGTTAATTGAAGTATTTTACC
AACGAAATCCACTTATTTTTAGCTGAAATAGAGTAGGTTGCTTAAACAAAGCCACGTCTGAAAATTTCTT
ATTGCTTGTAGTTGTGACGTCACCATATACACACAAAATAATGTGTATGCATGCGTTTCAGCTGTGTATA
TATACATGCACACACTCGCATTATGAAAACGATGACGAGCAACGGAACAGGTTTCTCAACTACCTTTGTT
CCTGTTTCTTCGCTTTCCTTTGTTCCAATATTCGTAGAGGGTTAATAGGGGTTTCTCAACAAAGTTGGCG
TCGATAAATAAGTTTCCCATTTTTATTCCCCAGCCAGGAAGTTAGTTTCAATAGTTTTGTAATTTCAACG
AAACTCATTTGATTTCGTACTAATTTTCCACATCTCTATTTTCTGCCCGCAGAATAATCCAACTGAATAG
GGAATTGGGAACTTAAAAAAAAAAATCAAAATGAGCGGTACCGATTACAACAAAAGGAGTAGTGTGAGTA
CGGTGCCGAATGCTGCTCCCATTCGCGTGGGCTTCGTGGGATTGAACGCGGCTAAGGGTTGGGCCATTAA
AACGCATTATCCAGCCATACTGCAGCTGAGCTCCCAGTTCCAAATAACAGCGCTTTATTCCCCCAAGATC
GAGACGTCCATTGCGACAATTCAGAGGCTGAAGTTGTCCAACGCCACAGCTTTCCCAACACTCGAGAGCT
TCGCCTCGAGCTCCACGATCGATATGATTGTGATCGCAATCCAGGTGGCTTCCCACTACGAGGTGGTAAT
GCCCCTGCTCGAGTTTTCGAAGAACAATCCTAATCTGAAGTATTTGTTTGTGGAATGGGCACTGGCCTGC
TCGCTCGATCAGGCGGAGTCGATCTATAAGGCCGCTGCAGAGCGGGGCGTGCAAACAATAATCAGTCTGC
AGGGACGAAAGAGCCCGTACATTTTGCGGGCAAAAGAGCTTATCTCCCAGGGCTACATCGGCGATATAAA
TAGCATCGAGATTGCAGGTAACGGAGGTTGGTACGGTTACGAGCGGCCGGTGAAAAGCCCGAAATACATT
TACGAGATCGGAAACGGAGTTGATCTGGTGACCACCACGTTCGGTCACACGATAGATATATTGCAGTACA
TGACCAGTTCGTACTTCAGCCGTATCAATGCCATGGTGTTTAACAACATTCCAGAACAGGAGCTCATTGA
TGAGAGGGGCAATCGCCTGGGCCAGCGGGTCCCAAAGACTGTCCCAGATCATCTCTTGTTCCAGGGCACG
CTGCTCAACGGAAATGTTCCTGTGTCCTGTTCCTTTAAGGGAGGCAAGCCTACGAAAAAGTTCACCAAGA
ATCTGGTCATAGATATCCATGGTACAAAGGGTGATCTGAAGCTGGAGGGTGACGCTGGATTTGCGGAAAT
CTCGAATCTCGTTCTGTATTATTCGGGCACCCGCGCCAATGATTTTCCCCTGGCCAATGGTCAGCAGGCA
CCCTTGGACCCCGGCTACGACGCAGGCAAGGAGATTATGGAGGTGTATCACCTCCGAAACTACAACGCGA
TCGTTGGTAATATACACCGGCTCTACCAGAGTATCAGCGATTTCCACTTCAACACCAAGAAAATCCCCGA
GCTTCCATCGCAGTTCGTAATGCAAGGCTTCGATTTCGAAGGCTTTCCCACCCTGATGGATGCCTTGATC
TTGCATCGCCTGATTGAAAGTGTCTACAAGTCGAATATGATGGGCAGTACCCTGAATGTTTCCAACATCT
CCCACTACTCGCTTTAATCTAGAATTAATTAACTAAGCCAGTCGGCAATCGGACGCCTTCGAAACATGCA
ACACTAATGTTTAATTCAGATTTCAGCAGAGACAAGCTAAAACACCGACGAGTTGTAATCATTTCTGTGC
GCCAGCATATATTTCTTATATACAACGTAATACATAATTATGTAATTCTAGCATCTCCCCAACACTCACA
TACAAACAAACAAAAAATACAAACACACAAAACGTATTTACCCGCACGCATCCTTGGCGAGGTTGAGTAT
GAAACAAAAACAAAACTTAATTTAGAGCAAAGTAATTACACGAATAAATTTAATAAAAAAAAACTATAAT
AAAAACGCCAATCATGTTATTTCCAAAAAAAAAAAAAAAAAAACTAGACGAGATGTTTGCGCTTGTGTCG
ATGAATGTAAAGAATTGCAACTACATAGATGGTAATTAATTTCAGCTGTAAGAAGTACAAGTTTTTCATA
ATTGTGAGAAAAGTGCAGTAGTATCGCTTAAAGTTCAGTTTTAATCAGGGCATTTAGCAGCTCGAACCCA
ATGTATTTGTAAGCCCAATAAACGTGTAAATGCCTAGAGCAAAATATCACAACTGTAGCTTTTCATCCGA
AAGATAATAATGAATAGACTGACCTGACGTTTTTCAAAATGCGACTAGTGGCCTAATTCTAGTATGTATG
TAAGTTAATAAAACCCATTTTTGCGGAAAGTAGATAAAAAAAACATTTTTTTTTTTTACTGCACTGGATA
TCATTGAACTTATCTGATCAGTTTTAAATTTACTTCGATCCAAGGGTATTTGATGTACCAGGTTCTTTCG
ATTACCTCTCACTCAAAATGACATTCCACTCAAAGTCAGCGCTGTTTGCCTCCTTCTCTGTCCACAGAAA
TATCGCCGTCTCTTTCGCCGCTGCGTCCGCTATCTCTTTCGCCACCGTTTGTAGCGTTACGTAGCGTCAA
TGTCCGCCTTCAGTTGCATTTTGTCAGCGGTTTCGTGACGAAGCTCCAAGCGGTTTACGCCATCAATTAA
ACACAAAGTGCTGTGCCAAAACTCCTCTCGCTTCTTATTTTTGTTTGTTTTTTGAGTGATTGGGGTGGTG
ATTGGTTTTGGGTGGGTAAGCAGGGGAAAGTGTGAAAAATCCCGGCAATGGGCCAAGAGGATCAGGAGCT
ATTAATTCGCGGAGGCAGCAAACACCCATCTGCCGAGCATCTGAACAATGTGAGTAGTACATGTGCATAC
ATCTTAAGTTCACTTGATCTATAGGAACTGCGATTGCAACATCAAATTGTCTGCGGCGTGAGAACTGCGA
CCCACAAAAATCCCAAACCGCAATTGCACAAACAAATAGTGACACGAAACAGATTATTCTGGTAGCTGTT
CTCGCTATATAAGACAATTTTTGAGATCATATCATGATCAAGACATCTAAAGGCATTCATTTTCGACTAT
ATTCTTTTTTACAAAAAATATAACAACCAGATATTTTAAGCTGATCCTAGATGCACAAAAAATAAATAAA
AGTATAAACCTACTTCGTAGGATACTTCGGGGTACTTTTTGTTCGGGGTTAGATGAGCATAACGCTTGTA
GTTGATATTTGAGATCCCCTATCATTGCAGGGTGACAGCGGAGCGGCTTCGCAGAGCTGCATTAACCAGG
GCTTCGGGCAGGCCAAAAACTACGGCACGCTCCGGCCACCCAGTCCGCCGGAGGACTCCGGTTCAGGGAG
CGGCCAACTAGCCGAGAACCTCACCTATGCCTGGCACAATATGGACATCTTTGGGGCGGTCAATCAGCCG
GGCTCCGGATGGCGGCAGCTGGTCAACCGGACACGCGGACTATTCTGCAACGAGCGACACATACCGGCGC
CCAGGAAACATTTGCTCAAGAACGGTGAGTTTCTATTCGCAGTCGGCTGATCTGTGTGAAATCTTAATAA
AGGGTCCAATTACCAATTTGAAACTCAGTTTGCGGCGTGGCCTATCCGGGCGAACTTTTGGCCGTGATGG
GCAGTTCCGGTGCCGGAAAGACGACCCTGCTGAATGCCCTTGCCTTTCGATCGCCGCAGGGCATCCAAGT
ATCGCCATCCGGGATGCGACTGCTCAATGGCCAACCTGTGGACGCCAAGGAGATGCAGGCCAGGTGCGCC
TATGTCCAGCAGGATGACCTCTTTATCGGCTCCCTAACGGCCAGGGAACACCTGATTTTCCAAGCCATGG
TGCGGATGCCACGACATCTGACCTATCGGCAGCGAGTGGCCCGCGTGGATCAGGTGATCCAGGAGCTTTC
GCTCAGCAAATGTCAGCACACGATCATCGGTGTGCCCGGCAGGGTGAAAGGTCTGTCCGGCGGAGAAAGG
AAGCGTCTGGCATTCGCCTCCGAGGCTCTAACCGATCCGCCGCTTCTGATCTGCGATGAGCCCACCTCCG
GACTGGACTCCTTTACCGCCCACAGCGTCGTCCAGGTGCTGAAGAAGCTGTCGCAGAAGGGCAAGACCGT
CATCCTGACCATTCATCAGCCGTCTTCCGAGCTGTTTGAGCTCTTTGACAAGATCCTTCTGATGGCCGAG
GGCAGGGTAGCTTTCTTGGGCACTCCCAGCGAAGCCGTCGACTTCTTTTCCTAGTGAGTTCGATGTGTTT
ATTAAGGGTATCTAGTATTACATAACATCTCAACTCCTATCCAGCGTGGGTGCCCAGTGTCCTACCAACT
ACAATCCGGCGGACTTTTACGTACAGGTGTTGGCCGTTGTGCCCGGACGGGAGATCGAGTCCCGTGATCG
GATCGCCAAGATATGCGACAATTTTGCCATTAGCAAAGTAGCCCGGGATATGGAGCAGTTGTTGGCCACC
AAAAATCTGGAGAAGCCACTGGAGCAGCCGGAGAATGGGTACACCTACAAGGCCACCTGGTTCATGCAGT
TCCGGGCGGTCCTGTGGCGATCCTGGCTGTCGGTGCTCAAGGAACCACTCCTCGTAAAAGTGCGACTTAT
TCAGACAACGGTGAGTGGTTCCAGTGGAAACAAATGATATAACGCTTACAATTCTTGGAAACAAATTCGC
TAGATTTTAGATAGAATTGCCTGATTCCACACCCTTCTTAGTTTTTTTCAATGAGATGTATAGTTTATAG
TTTTGCAGAAGATAAATAAATTTCATTTAACTCGCGAATATTAATGAGATGCGAGTAACATTTTAATTTG
CAGATGGTTGCCATCTTGATTGGCCTCATCTTTTTGGGCCAACAACTCACGCAAGTGGGTGTGATGAATA
TCAACGGAGCCATCTTCCTCTTCCTGACCAACATGACCTTTCAAAACGTCTTTGCCACGATAAATGTAAG
TCATGTTTAGAATACATTTGCATTTCAATAATTTACTAACTTTCTAATGAATCGATTCGATTTAGGTGTT
CACCTCAGAGCTGCCAGTTTTTATGAGGGAGGCCCGAAGTCGACTTTATCGCTGTGACACATACTTTCTG
GGCAAAACGATTGCCGAATTGCCGCTTTTTCTCACAGTGCCACTGGTCTTCACGGCGATTGCCTATCCGA
TGATCGGACTGCGGGCCGGAGTGCTGCACTTCTTCAACTGCCTGGCGCTGGTCACTCTGGTGGCCAATGT
GTCAACGTCCTTCGGATATCTAATATCCTGCGCCAGCTCCTCGACCTCGATGGCGCTGTCTGTGGGTCCG
CCGGTTATCATACCATTCCTGCTCTTTGGCGGCTTCTTCTTGAACTCGGGCTCGGTGCCAGTATACCTCA
AATGGTTGTCGTACCTCTCATGGTTCCGTTACGCCAACGAGGGTCTGCTGATTAACCAATGGGCGGACGT
GGAGCCGGGCGAAATTAGCTGCACATCGTCGAACACCACGTGCCCCAGTTCGGGCAAGGTCATCCTGGAG
ACGCTTAACTTCTCCGCCGCCGATCTGCCGCTGGACTACGTGGGTCTGGCCATTCTCATCGTGAGCTTCC
GGGTGCTCGCATATCTGGCTCTAAGACTTCGGGCCCGACGCAAGGAGTAGCCGACATATATCCGAAATAA
CTGCTTGTTTTTTTTTTTTACCATTATTACCATCGTGTTTACTGTTTATTGCCCCCTCAAAAAGCTAATG
TAATTATATTTGTGCCAATAAAAACAAGATATGACCTATAGAATACAAGTATTTCCCCTTCGAACATCCC
CACAAGTAGACTTTGGATTTGTCTTCTAACCAAAAGACTTACACACCTGCATACCTTACATCAAAAACTC
GTTTATCGCTACATAAAACACCGGGATATATTTTTTATATACATACTTTTCAAATCGCGCGCCCTCTTCA
TAATTCACCTCCACCACACCACGTTTCGTAGTTGCTCTTTCGCTGTCTCCCACCCGCTCTCCGCAACACA
TTCACCTTTTGTTCGACGACCTTGGAGCGACTGTCGTTAGTTCCGCGCGATTCGGTTCGCTCAAATGGTT
CCGAGTGGTTCATTTCGTCTCAATAGAAATTAGTAATAAATATTTGTATGTACAATTTATTTGCTCCAAT
ATATTTGTATATATTTCCCTCACAGCTATATTTATTCTAATTTAATATTATGACTTTTTAAGGTAATTTT
TTGTGACCTGTTCGGAGTGATTAGCGTTACAATTTGAACTGAAAGTGACATCCAGTGTTTGTTCCTTGTG
TAGATGCATCTCAAAAAAATGGTGGGCATAATAGTGTTGTTTATATATATCAAAAATAACAACTATAATA
ATAAGAATACATTTAATTTAGAAAATGCTTGGATTTCACTGGAACTAGAATTAATTCGGCTGCTGCTCTA
AACGACGCATTTCGTACTCCAAAGTACGAATTTTTTCCCTCAAGCTCTTATTTTCATTAAACAATGAACA
GGACCTAACGCACAGTCACGTTATTGTTTACATAAATGATTTTTTTTACTATTCAAACTTACTCTGTTTG
TGTACTCCCACTGGTATAGCCTTCTTTTATCTTTTCTGGTTCAGGCTCTATCACTTTACTAGGTACGGCA
TCTGCGTTGAGTCGCCTCCTTTTAAATGTCTGACCTTTTGCAGGTGCAGCCTTCCACTGCGAATCATTAA
AGTGGGTATCACAAATTTGGGAGTTTTCACCAAGGCTGCACCCAAGGCTCTGCTCCCACAATTTTCTCTT
AATAGCACACTTCGGCACGTGAATTAATTTTACTCCAGTCACAGCTTTGCAGCAAAATTTGCAATATTTC
ATTTTTTTTTATTCCACGTAAGGGTTAATGTTTTCAAAAAAAAATTCGTCCGCACACAACCTTTCCTCTC
AACAAGCAAACGTGCACTGAATTTAAGTGTATACTTCGGTAAGCTTCGGCTATCGACGGGACCACCTTAT
GTTATTTCATCATGGGCCAGACCCACGTAGTCCAGCGGCAGATCGGCGGCGGAGAAGTTAAGCGTCTCCA
GGATGACCTTGCCCGAACTGGGGCACGTGGTGTTCGACGATGTGCAGCTAATTTCGCCCGGCTCCACGTC
CGCCCATTGGTTAATCAGCAGACCCTCGTTGGCGTAACGGAACCATGAGAGGTACGACAACCATTTGAGG
TATACTGGCACCGAGCCCGAGTTCAAGAAGAAGGCGTTTTTCCATAGGCTCCGCCCCCCTGACGAGCATC
ACAAAAATCGACGCTCAAGTCAGAGGTGGCGAAACCCGACAGGACTATAAAGATACCAGGCGTTTCCCCC
TGGAAGCTCCCTCGTGCGCTCTCCTGTTCCGACCCTGCCGCTTACCGGATACCTGTCCGCCTTTCTCCCT
TCGGGAAGCGTGGCGCTTTCTCATAGCTCACGCTGTAGGTATCTCAGTTCGGTGTAGGTCGTTCGCTCCA
AGCTGGGCTGTGTGCACGAACCCCCCGTTCAGCCCGACCGCTGCGCCTTATCCGGTAACTATCGTCTTGA
GTCCAACCCGGTAAGACACGACTTATCGCCACTGGCAGCAGCCACTGGTAACAGGATTAGCAGAGCGAGG
TATGTAGGCGGTGCTACAGAGTTCTTGAAGTGGTGGCCTAACTACGGCTACACTAGAAGAACAGTATTTG
GTATCTGCGCTCTGCTGAAGCCAGTTACCTTCGGAAAAAGAGTTGGTAGCTCTTGATCCGGCAAACAAAC
CACCGCTGGTAGCGGTGGTTTTTTTGTTTGCAAGCAGCAGATTACGCGCAGAAAAAAAGGATCTCAAGAA
GATCCTTTGATCTTTTCTACGGGGTCTGACGCTCAGTGGAACGAAAACTCACGTTAAGGGATTTTGGTCA
TGAGATTATCAAAAAGGATCTTCACCTAGATCCTTTTAAATTAAAAATGAAGTTTTAAATCAATCTAAAG
TATATATGAGTAAACTTGGTCTGACAGTTACCAATGCTTAATCAGTGAGGCACCTATCTCAGCGATCTGT
CTATTTCGTTCATCCATAGTTGCCTGACTCCCCGTCGTGTAGATAACTACGATACGGGAGGGCTTACCAT
CTGGCCCCAGTGCTGCAATGATACCGCGAGACCCACGCTCACCGGCTCCAGATTTATCAGCAATAAACCA
GCCAGCCGGAAGGGCCGAGCGCAGAAGTGGTCCTGCAACTTTATCCGCCTCCATCCAGTCTATTAATTGT
TGCCGGGAAGCTAGAGTAAGTAGTTCGCCAGTTAATAGTTTGCGCAACGTTGTTGCCATTGCTACAGGCA
TCGTGGTGTCACGCTCGTCGTTTGGTATGGCTTCATTCAGCTCCGGTTCCCAACGATCAAGGCGAGTTAC
ATGATCCCCCATGTTGTGCAAAAAAGCGGTTAGCTCCTTCGGTCCTCCGATCGTTGTCAGAAGTAAGTTG
GCCGCAGTGTTATCACTCATGGTTATGGCAGCACTGCATAATTCTCTTACTGTCATGCCATCCGTAAGAT
GCTTTTCTGTGACTGGTGAGTACTCAACCAAGTCATTCTGAGAATAGTGTATGCGGCGACCGAGTTGCTC
TTGCCCGGCGTCAATACGGGATAATACCGCGCCACATAGCAGAACTTTAAAAGTGCTCATCATTGGAAAA
CGTTCTTCGGGGCGAAAACTCTCAAGGATCTTACCGCTGTTGAGATCCAGTTCGATGTAACCCACTCGTG
CACCCAACTGATCTTCAGCATCTTTTACTTTCACCAGCGTTTCTGGGTGAGCAAAAACAGGAAGGCAAAA
TGCCGCAAAAAAGGGAATAAGGGCGACACGGAAATGTTGAATACTCATACTCTTCCTTTTTCAATATTAT
TGAAGCATTTATCAGGGTTATTGTCTCATGAGCGGATACATATTTGAATGTATTTAGAAAAATAAACAAA
TAGGGGTTCCGCGCACATTTCCCCGAAAAGTGCCACCTGACGTCTAAGAAACCATTATTATCATGACATT
AACCTATAAAAATAGGCGTATCACGAGGCCCTTTCGTCTCGCGCGTTTCGGTGATGACGGTGAAAACCTC
TGACACATGCAGCTCCCGGAGACGGTCACAGCTTGTCTGTAAGCGGATGCCGGGAGCAGACAAGCCCGTC
AGGGCGCGTCAGCGGGTGTTGGCGGGTGTCGGGGCTGGCTTAACTATGCGGCATCAGAGCAGATTGTACT
GAGAGTGCACCATATCGACATGCCCGCCGTGACCGTCGAGAACCCGCTGACGCTGCCCCGCGTATCCGCA
CCCGCCGACGCCGTCGCACGTCCCGTGCTCACCGTGACCACCGCGCCCAGCGGTTTCGAGGGCGAGGGCT
TCCCGGTGCGCCGCGCGTTCGCCGGGATCAACTACCGCCACCTCGACCCGTTCATCATGATGGACCAGAT
GGGTGAGGTGGAGTACGCGCCCGGGGAGCCCAAGGGCACGCCCTGGCACCCGCACCGCGGCTTCGAGACC
GTGACCTACATCGTCGATATGCGGTGTGAAATACCGCACCGAATCGCGCGGAACTAACGACAGTCGCTCC
AAGGTCGTCGAACAAAAGGTGAATGTGTTGCGGAGAGCGGGTGGGAGACAGCGAAAGAGCAACTACGAAA
CGTGGTGTGGTGGAGGTGAATTATGAAGAGGGCGCGCGATTTGAAAAGTATGTATATAAAAAATATATCC
CGGTGTTTTATGTAGCGATAAACGAGTTTTTGATGTAAGGTATGCAGGTGTGTAAGTCTTTTGGTTAGAA
GACAAATCCAAAGTCTACTTGTGGGGATGTTCGAAGGGGAAATACTTGTATTCTATAGGTCATATCTTGT
TTTTATTGGCACAAATATAATTACATTAGCTTTTTGAGGGGGCAATAAACAGTAAACACGATGGTAATAA
TGGTAAAAAAAAAAAACAAGCAGTTATTTCGGATATATGTCGGCTACTCCTTGCGTCGGGCCCGAAGTCT
TAGAGCCAGATATGCGAGCACCCGGAAGCTCACGATGAGAATGGCCAGAC
Features (pLannotate 1.2.2; 17 found; start..end, strand, type, name):
      1..233     -  misc_feature   P element 3' end: P element 3' end
    264..681     +  promoter       dU6-3 promoter: RNA polymerase III promoter for Drosophila U6-3 snRNA (Port et al., 2014)
    725..768     +  misc_RNA       tracrRNA (fragment): trans-activating CRISPR RNA for the Streptococcus pyogenes CRISPR/Cas9 system
    808..879     +  ncRNA          tRNA: Accession: RF00005 - tRNA
    919..962     +  misc_RNA       tracrRNA (fragment): trans-activating CRISPR RNA for the Streptococcus pyogenes CRISPR/Cas9 system
   2983..4284    +  CDS            GAL80: GAL80_YEAST - Experimental evidence at protein level: Swiss-Prot protein existence level 1. This protein is a negative regulator for the gene expression of the lactose/galactose metabolic genes. It binds to GAL4 and so blocks transcriptional activation by it, in the absence of an inducing sugar. From Saccharomyces cerevisiae (strain ATCC 204508 / S288c) (Baker's yeast).
   4959..9078    +  gene           mini-white: white; This modified version of the white gene lacks part of the first intron.
   9089..9674    -  misc_feature   P element 5' end: No description available
   9675..9903    -  CDS            mini-white (fragment): Drosophila white gene eye color pigment; white; This is a modified version of the white gene lacking part of the first intron.
   9909..10497   -  rep_origin     ori: high-copy-number ColE1/pMB1/pBR322/pUC origin of replication
  10668..11528   -  CDS            AmpR: β-lactamase; bla; confers resistance to ampicillin, carbenicillin, and related antibiotics
  11529..11633   -  promoter       AmpR promoter: bla
  11728..11763   +  CDS            rop (fragment): Rop protein, which maintains plasmids at low copy number; rop
  11865..11915   +  misc_feature   bom (fragment): basis of mobility region from pBR322
  12108..12177   -  protein_bind   attB: attB site for the φC31 integrase (Groth et al., 2000) phage φC31 integrase
  12197..12219   +  misc_feature   bom (fragment): basis of mobility region from pBR322
  12218..1       -  gene           mini-white (fragment) (across the origin): white; This modified version of the white gene lacks part of the first intron.
