[The description below was written by a language model from this plasmid's Addgene catalogue record and pLannotate feature annotations shown in this document.]
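Description:
pAC-U63-QtgRNA2.1-8R is an empty-backbone Drosophila transgenic vector for cloning guide RNAs used in tissue-specific CRISPR/Cas9 mutagenesis of somatic tissues. It is built on the pAC backbone (about 12.7 kb) and is propagated in E. coli through a high-copy ColE1/pUC-type origin with ampicillin selection (AmpR under its bla promoter). Short rop and bom fragments are leftovers from pBR322-derived sequence. For fly transgenesis, the plasmid carries both P element 5' and 3' ends and a φC31 attB site, so the annotated parts are compatible with either transposase-mediated or site-specific integrase-mediated insertion. The mini-white eye-colour marker identifies transformants.

The gRNA cassette is driven by the Drosophila U6:3 RNA polymerase III promoter. Downstream of it, the annotation shows two Streptococcus pyogenes gRNA scaffold (tracrRNA-derived) fragments separated by a tRNA. This arrangement is typical of polycistronic tRNA-gRNA designs, in which endogenous tRNA processing releases several guides from one transcript. User-chosen spacers are introduced by Gibson assembly, and no targeting sequences are recorded, consistent with its empty-backbone status.

The vector also contains a yeast GAL80 coding sequence, which encodes the repressor that binds GAL4 and blocks its transcriptional activation. The record describes this as a Gal80 Co-CRISPR reporter. The implication is that Cas9 activity can be read out through loss of Gal80 and consequent GAL4-dependent reporter expression, marking cells where mutagenesis has likely occurred. However, the record does not state which promoter drives GAL80 or how the reporter is targeted, and roughly 2 kb upstream of GAL80 is unannotated.
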