Addgene plasmid #170514: pAC-U63-QtgRNA2.1-8R
Purpose: (Empty Backbone) gRNA cloning vector containing a Gal80 Co-CRISPR reporter for tissue-specific CRISPR in somatic tissues.
Depositing lab: Chun Han. Depositing organization: Cornell University. Publication: Upgraded CRISPR/Cas9 tools for tissue-specific mutagenesis in Drosophila. Koreman GT, Xu Y, Hu Q, Zhang Z, Allen SE, Wolfner MF, Wang B, Han C. Proc Natl Acad Sci U S A. 2021 Apr 6;118(14). pii: 2014255118. doi: 10.1073/pnas.2014255118. PubMed 33782117.
Backbone
  Vector backbone: pAC
  Backbone size (bp): 12782
  Vector type: Insect Expression, CRISPR
  Promoter: U6:3
  Selectable markers: mini-white
Growth in bacteria
  Bacterial resistance: Ampicillin, 100 μg/mL
  Growth temperature: 37°C
  Growth strain: DH5alpha
  Copy number: High Copy
Gene/Insert
  Cloning method: Gibson Cloning
Terms and licenses: Academic/Nonprofit Terms; Industry Terms: Not Available to Industry
Depositor comments: For more information about the Han Lab Drosophila Transgenic Vectors, please visit: https://han.wicmb.cornell.edu/han-lab-drosophila-transgenic-vectors/
How to cite: pAC-U63-QtgRNA2.1-8R was a gift from Chun Han (Addgene plasmid # 170514 ; http://n2t.net/addgene:170514 ; RRID:Addgene_170514)
